Addgene plasmid #142926: TFORF2217
Purpose: Lentiviral vector for overexpressing transcription factor ORFs with unique 24-bp barcodes. Barcodes facilitate identification of transcription factors in pooled screens.
Depositing lab: Feng Zhang. Depositing organization: Broad Institute. Publication: A transcription factor atlas of directed differentiation. Joung J, Ma S, Tay T, Geiger-Schuller KR, Kirchgatterer PC, Verdine VK, Guo B, Arias-Garcia MA, Allen WE, Singh A, Kuksenko O, Abudayyeh OO, Gootenberg JS, Fu Z, Macrae RK, Buenrostro JD, Regev A, Zhang F. Cell. 2023 Jan 5;186(1):209-229.e26. doi: 10.1016/j.cell.2022.11.026. PubMed 36608654.
Backbone
  Vector backbone: pLX_TRC317
  Backbone manufacturer: Broad Institute Genetic Perturbation Platform
  Backbone size w/o insert (bp): 8264
  Vector type: Mammalian Expression, Lentiviral
  Selectable markers: Puromycin
Growth in bacteria
  Bacterial resistance: Ampicillin, 100 μg/mL
  Growth temperature: 37°C
  Growth strain: NEB Stable
  Copy number: High Copy
Gene/Insert
  Gene/Insert name: YAP1
  Species: H. sapiens (human)
  Insert size (bp): 1466
  Entrez Gene: YAP1 (a.k.a. COB1, YAP, YAP-1, YAP2, YAP65, YKI)
  Promoter: EF1a
  Cloning method: Unknown
  Sequencing primers: 5′ GGGTGGAGACTGAAGTTAGGCCAG; 3′ CACATAGCGTAAAAGGAGCAACATAG
Terms and licenses: Academic/Nonprofit Terms; Industry Terms: Not Available to Industry
Depositor comments: NM_001282098,ENST00000629586 . The transcription factor ORF portion of this plasmid was synthesized by Genewiz. Please test multiple small colonies in case of plasmid recombination. To make this collection available in a timely manner, a portion of this collection was not fully sequenced by Addgene. If an Addgene verified full plasmid sequence is not available, please contact us prior to placing an order to request the full sequence.
How to cite: TFORF2217 was a gift from Feng Zhang (Addgene plasmid # 142926 ; http://n2t.net/addgene:142926 ; RRID:Addgene_142926)
