[The description below was written by a language model from this plasmid's Addgene catalogue record and pLannotate feature annotations shown in this document.]
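Description:
TFORF2217 is a third-generation-style, self-inactivating lentiviral expression plasmid built on the pLX_TRC317 backbone and carrying the human YAP1 open reading frame, one member of a barcoded transcription factor ORF collection. In bacteria it is maintained through a high-copy ColE1/pUC-type origin and selected with ampicillin via β-lactamase. An f1 origin and remnants of a lac/lacZα cloning region flanked by T3 and T7 promoters are also present in the backbone. The depositor notes that the plasmid can recombine, a common issue with LTR-containing vectors.

The viral portion begins with an RSV promoter fused to a truncated HIV-1 5' LTR, which drives production of the packageable genomic RNA. This is followed by the Ψ packaging signal with a gag fragment, the Rev response element for Rev-dependent nuclear export, and a cPPT/CTS. It ends with a ΔU3 3' LTR that disables LTR promoter activity after integration, then an SV40 polyadenylation signal. Within this unit, an SV40 early promoter/origin region precedes the puromycin N-acetyltransferase gene, allowing selection of transduced mammalian cells. Downstream, the strong constitutive EF-1α promoter drives YAP1, with a WPRE after the ORF to enhance transcript stability and expression. The automated annotation matched the ORF to the chicken YAP1 protein entry, but the catalogue record specifies the human gene, a Hippo pathway transcriptional coregulator, made by gene synthesis.

According to the record, each construct in the collection carries a unique 24-bp barcode. It is not annotated in the feature table, so its position cannot be stated. The barcode lets the overexpressed factor be identified in pooled screens, such as those for directed differentiation.
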