Features (pLannotate 1.2.2; 31 found; start..end, strand, type, name):
      5..231     +  promoter       RSV promoter: Rous sarcoma virus enhancer/promoter
    232..412     +  LTR            5' LTR (truncated): truncated 5' long terminal repeat (LTR) from HIV-1
    459..584     +  misc_feature   HIV-1 Ψ: packaging signal of human immunodeficiency virus type 1
    568..931     +  CDS            HIV-1 gag (fragment): gag protein from human immunodeficiency virus 1; gag
   1077..1310    +  misc_feature   RRE: The Rev response element (RRE) of HIV-1 allows for Rev-dependent mRNA export from the nucleus to the cytoplasm.
   1687..1713    +  CDS            Rev (fragment): human immunodeficiency virus 1 (HIV-1) Rev protein; rev; enhances nuclear export of unspliced and incompletely spliced viral mRNAs
   1720..1743    +  promoter       SV40 promoter (fragment): SV40 early promoter
   1744..1815    +  promoter       SV40 promoter (fragment): SV40 enhancer and early promoter
   1839..1974    +  rep_origin     SV40 ori: SV40 origin of replication
   2020..2616    +  CDS            PuroR (fragment): puromycin N-acetyltransferase; pac from Streptomyces; confers resistance to puromycin
   2665..2782    +  misc_feature   cPPT/CTS: central polypurine tract and central termination sequence of HIV-1
   2847..2913    +  CDS            small t antigen (fragment): SV40 (simian virus 40) small t antigen
   2920..4098    +  promoter       EF-1α promoter: strong constitutive promoter for human elongation factor EF-1α
   4115..5476    +  CDS            YAP1: YAP1_CHICK - Also known as YAP65. Experimental evidence at protein level: Swiss-Prot protein existence level 1. Transcriptional regulator which can act both as a coactivator and a corepressor and is the critical downstream regulatory target in the Hippo signaling pathway that plays a pivotal role in organ size control and tumor suppression by restricting proliferation and promoting apoptosis (By similarity). Plays a key role in tissue tension and 3D tissue shape by regulating cortical actomyosin network formation (By similarity). From Gallus gallus (Chicken).
   5492..5545    +  promoter       U6 promoter (fragment): RNA polymerase III promoter for human U6 snRNA
   5587..6175    +  misc_feature   WPRE: woodchuck hepatitis virus posttranscriptional regulatory element
   6226..6245    +  misc_feature   cPPT/CTS (fragment): central polypurine tract and central termination sequence of HIV-1
   6247..6480    +  LTR            3' LTR (ΔU3): self-inactivating 3' long terminal repeat (LTR) from HIV-1
   6558..6679    +  polyA_signal   SV40 poly(A) signal: SV40 polyadenylation signal
   6719..6854    +  rep_origin     SV40 ori: SV40 origin of replication
   6875..6893    -  promoter       T7 promoter: promoter for bacteriophage T7 RNA polymerase
   6901..7056    +  CDS            lacZα (fragment): LacZα fragment of β-galactosidase; lacZ fragment
   7061..7489    +  rep_origin     f1 ori (sequence partly withheld): f1 bacteriophage origin of replication; arrow indicates direction of (+) strand synthesis
   7542..7646    +  promoter       AmpR promoter: bla
   7647..8507    +  CDS            AmpR: β-lactamase; bla; confers resistance to ampicillin, carbenicillin, and related antibiotics
   8678..9266    +  rep_origin     ori: high-copy-number ColE1/pMB1/pBR322/pUC origin of replication
   9449..9541    +  CDS            lacI (fragment): lac repressor; lacI; The lac repressor binds to the lac operator to inhibit transcription in E. coli. This inhibition can be relieved by adding lactose or isopropyl-β-D-thiogalactopyranoside (IPTG).
   9554..9575    +  protein_bind   CAP binding site: CAP binding activates transcription in the presence of cAMP. E. coli catabolite activator protein
   9590..9620    +  promoter       lac promoter: promoter for the E. coli lac operon
   9628..9644    +  protein_bind   lac operator: The lac repressor binds to the lac operator to inhibit transcription in E. coli. This inhibition can be relieved by adding lactose or isopropyl-β-D-thiogalactopyranoside (IPTG). lac repressor encoded by lacI
   9689..9707    +  promoter       T3 promoter: promoter for bacteriophage T3 RNA polymerase
>Addgene plasmid #142926 | TFORF2217 | addgene full sequence | sequence record 397339 | Addgene NGS Result
TTAATGTAGTCTTATGCAATACTCTTGTAGTCTTGCAACATGGTAACGATGAGTTAGCAACATGCCTTAC
AAGGAGAGAAAAAGCACCGTGCATGCCGATTGGTGGAAGTAAGGTGGTACGATCGTGCCTTATTAGGAAG
GCAACAGACGGGTCTGACATGGATTGGACGAACCACTGAATTGCCGCATTGCAGAGATATTGTATTTAAG
TGCCTAGCTCGATACATAAACGGGTCTCTCTGGTTAGACCAGATCTGAGCCTGGGAGCTCTCTGGCTAAC
TAGGGAACCCACTGCTTAAGCCTCAATAAAGCTTGCCTTGAGTGCTTCAAGTAGTGTGTGCCCGTCTGTT
GTGTGACTCTGGTAACTAGAGATCCCTCAGACCCTTTTAGTCAGTGTGGAAAATCTCTAGCAGTGGCGCC
CGAACAGGGACTTGAAAGCGAAAGGGAAACCAGAGGAGCTCTCTCGACGCAGGACTCGGCTTGCTGAAGC
GCGCACGGCAAGAGGCGAGGGGCGGCGACTGGTGAGTACGCCAAAAATTTTGACTAGCGGAGGCTAGAAG
GAGAGAGATGGGTGCGAGAGCGTCAGTATTAAGCGGGGGAGAATTAGATCGCGATGGGAAAAAATTCGGT
TAAGGCCAGGGGGAAAGAAAAAATATAAATTAAAACATATAGTATGGGCAAGCAGGGAGCTAGAACGATT
CGCAGTTAATCCTGGCCTGTTAGAAACATCAGAAGGCTGTAGACAAATACTGGGACAGCTACAACCATCC
CTTCAGACAGGATCAGAAGAACTTAGATCATTATATAATACAGTAGCAACCCTCTATTGTGTGCATCAAA
GGATAGAGATAAAAGACACCAAGGAAGCTTTAGACAAGATAGAGGAAGAGCAAAACAAAAGTAAGACCAC
CGCACAGCAAGCGGCCGCTGATCTTCAGACCTGGAGGAGGAGATATGAGGGACAATTGGAGAAGTGAATT
ATATAAATATAAAGTAGTAAAAATTGAACCATTAGGAGTAGCACCCACCAAGGCAAAGAGAAGAGTGGTG
CAGAGAGAAAAAAGAGCAGTGGGAATAGGAGCTTTGTTCCTTGGGTTCTTGGGAGCAGCAGGAAGCACTA
TGGGCGCAGCGTCAATGACGCTGACGGTACAGGCCAGACAATTATTGTCTGGTATAGTGCAGCAGCAGAA
CAATTTGCTGAGGGCTATTGAGGCGCAACAGCATCTGTTGCAACTCACAGTCTGGGGCATCAAGCAGCTC
CAGGCAAGAATCCTGGCTGTGGAAAGATACCTAAAGGATCAACAGCTCCTGGGGATTTGGGGTTGCTCTG
GAAAACTCATTTGCACCACTGCTGTGCCTTGGAATGCTAGTTGGAGTAATAAATCTCTGGAACAGATTTG
GAATCACACGACCTGGATGGAGTGGGACAGAGAAATTAACAATTACACAAGCTTAATACACTCCTTAATT
GAAGAATCGCAAAACCAGCAAGAAAAGAATGAACAAGAATTATTGGAATTAGATAAATGGGCAAGTTTGT
GGAATTGGTTTAACATAACAAATTGGCTGTGGTATATAAAATTATTCATAATGATAGTAGGAGGCTTGGT
AGGTTTAAGAATAGTTTTTGCTGTACTTTCTATAGTGAATAGAGTTAGGCAGGGATATTCACCATTATCG
TTTCAGACCCACCTCCCAACCCCGAGGGGACCCATGCATTGCATCTCAATTAGTCAGCAACCAGGTGTGG
AAAGTCCCCAGGCTCCCCAGCAGGCAGAAGTATGCAAAGCATGCGTCTCAATTAGTCAGCAACCATAGTC
CCGCCCCTAACTCCGCCCATCCCGCCCCTAACTCCGCCCAGTTCCGCCCATTCTCCGCCCCATGGCTGAC
TAATTTTTTTTATTTATGCAGAGGCCGAGGCCGCCTCGGCCTCTGAGCTATTCCAGAAGTAGTGAGGAGG
CTTTTTTGGAGGCCTAGGCTTTTGCAAAAAGCTTTCTAGAGGTACCACCGGAGCTTACCATGACCGAGTA
CAAGCCCACGGTGCGCCTCGCCACCCGCGACGACGTCCCCAGGGCCGTACGCACCCTCGCCGCCGCGTTC
GCCGACTACCCCGCCACGCGCCACACCGTCGATCCGGACCGCCACATCGAGCGGGTCACCGAGCTGCAAG
AACTCTTCCTCACGCGCGTCGGGCTCGACATCGGCAAGGTGTGGGTCGCGGACGACGGCGCCGCCGTGGC
GGTCTGGACCACGCCGGAGAGCGTCGAAGCGGGGGCGGTGTTCGCCGAGATCGGCCCGCGCATGGCCGAG
TTGAGCGGTTCCCGGCTGGCCGCGCAGCAACAGATGGAAGGCCTCCTGGCGCCGCACCGGCCCAAGGAGC
CCGCGTGGTTCCTGGCCACCGTCGGCGTCTCGCCCGACCACCAGGGCAAGGGTCTGGGCAGCGCCGTCGT
GCTCCCCGGAGTGGAGGCGGCCGAGCGCGCCGGGGTGCCCGCCTTCCTGGAGACCTCCGCGCCCCGCAAC
CTCCCCTTCTACGAGCGGCTCGGCTTCACCGTCACCGCCGACGTCGAGGTGCCCGAAGGACCGCGCACCT
GGTGCATGACCCGCAAGCCCGGTGCCAGTTAACGAATTCTAGATCTTGAGACAAATGGCAGTATTCATCC
ACAATTTTAAAAGAAAAGGGGGGATTGGGGGGTACAGTGCAGGGGAAAGAATAGTAGACATAATAGCAAC
AGACATACAAACTAAAGAATTACAAAAACAAATTACAAAAATTCAAAATTTTCGGGTTTATTACAGGGAC
AGCAGAGATCCACTTTGGCGCCGGCTCGAGGCCTGCAGGTGCAAAGATGGATAAAGTTTTAAACAGAGAG
GAATCTTTGCAGCTAATGGACCTTCTAGGTCTTGAAAGGAGTGGGAATTGGCTCCGGTGCCCGTCAGTGG
GCAGAGCGCACATCGCCCACAGTCCCCGAGAAGTTGGGGGGAGGGGTCGGCAATTGAACCGGTGCCTAGA
GAAGGTGGCGCGGGGTAAACTGGGAAAGTGATGTCGTGTACTGGCTCCGCCTTTTTCCCGAGGGTGGGGG
AGAACCGTATATAAGTGCAGTAGTCGCCGTGAACGTTCTTTTTCGCAACGGGTTTGCCGCCAGAACACAG
GTAAGTGCCGTGTGTGGTTCCCGCGGGCCTGGCCTCTTTACGGGTTATGGCCCTTGCGTGCCTTGAATTA
CTTCCACCTGGCTGCAGTACGTGATTCTTGATCCCGAGCTTCGGGTTGGAAGTGGGTGGGAGAGTTCGAG
GCCTTGCGCTTAAGGAGCCCCTTCGCCTCGTGCTTGAGTTGAGGCCTGGCCTGGGCGCTGGGGCCGCCGC
GTGCGAATCTGGTGGCACCTTCGCGCCTGTCTCGCTGCTTTCGATAAGTCTCTAGCCATTTAAAATTTTT
GATGACCTGCTGCGACGCTTTTTTTCTGGCAAGATAGTCTTGTAAATGCGGGCCAAGATCTGCACACTGG
TATTTCGGTTTTTGGGGCCGCGGGCGGCGACGGGGCCCGTGCGTCCCAGCGCACATGTTCGGCGAGGCGG
GGCCTGCGAGCGCGGCCACCGAGAATCGGACGGGGGTAGTCTCAAGCTGGCCGGCCTGCTCTGGTGCCTG
GCCTCGCGCCGCCGTGTATCGCCCCGCCCTGGGCGGCAAGGCTGGCCCGGTCGGCACCAGTTGCGTGAGC
GGAAAGATGGCCGCTTCCCGGCCCTGCTGCAGGGAGCTCAAAATGGAGGACGCGGCGCTCGGGAGAGCGG
GCGGGTGAGTCACCCACACAAAGGAAAAGGGCCTTTCCGTCCTCAGCCGTCGCTTCATGTGACTCCACGG
AGTACCGGGCGCCGTCCAGGCACCTCGATTAGTTCTCGAGCTTTTGGAGTACGTCGTCTTTAGGTTGGGG
GGAGGGGTTTTATGCGATGGAGTTTCCCCACACTGAGTGGGTGGAGACTGAAGTTAGGCCAGCTTGGCAC
TTGATGTAATTCTCCTTGGAATTTGCCCTTTTTGAGTTTGGATCTTGGTTCATTCTCAAGCCTCAGACAG
TGGTTCAAAGTTTTTTTCTTCCATTTCAGGTGTCGTGAGGCTAGCACCGCCACCATGGATCCCGGGCAGC
AGCCGCCGCCTCAACCGGCCCCCCAGGGCCAAGGGCAGCCGCCTTCGCAGCCCCCGCAGGGGCAGGGCCC
GCCGTCCGGACCCGGGCAACCGGCACCCGCGGCGACCCAGGCGGCGCCGCAGGCACCCCCCGCCGGGCAT
CAGATCGTGCACGTCCGCGGGGACTCGGAGACCGACCTGGAGGCGCTCTTCAACGCCGTCATGAACCCCA
AGACGGCCAACGTGCCCCAGACCGTGCCCATGAGGCTCCGGAAGCTGCCCGACTCCTTCTTCAAGCCGCC
GGAGCCCAAATCCCACTCCCGACAGGCCAGTACTGATGCAGGCACTGCAGGAGCCCTGACTCCACAGCAT
GTTCGAGCTCATTCCTCTCCAGCTTCTCTGCAGTTGGGAGCTGTTTCTCCTGGGACACTGACCCCCACTG
GAGTAGTCTCTGGCCCAGCAGCTACACCCACAGCTCAGCATCTTCGACAGTCTTCTTTTGAGATACCTGA
TGATGTACCTCTGCCAGCAGGTTGGGAGATGGCAAAGACATCTTCTGGTCAGAGATACTTCTTAAATCAC
ATCGATCAGACAACAACATGGCAGGACCCCAGGAAGGCCATGCTGTCCCAGATGAACGTCACAGCCCCCA
CCAGTCCACCAGTGCAGCAGAATATGATGAACTCGGCTTCAGCCATGAACCAGAGAATCAGTCAGAGTGC
TCCAGTGAAACAGCCACCACCCCTGGCTCCCCAGAGCCCACAGGGAGGCGTCATGGGTGGCAGCAACTCC
AACCAGCAGCAACAGATGCGACTGCAGCAACTGCAGATGGAGAAGGAGAGGCTGCGGCTGAAACAGCAAG
AACTGCTTCGGCAGGTGAGGCCACAGGAGTTAGCCCTGCGTAGCCAGTTACCAACACTGGAGCAGGATGG
TGGGACTCAAAATCCAGTGTCTTCTCCCGGGATGTCTCAGGAATTGAGAACAATGACGACCAATAGCTCA
GATCCTTTCCTTAACAGTGGCACCTATCACTCTCGAGATGAGAGTACAGACAGTGGACTAAGCATGAGCA
GCTACAGTGTCCCTCGAACCCCAGATGACTTCCTGAACAGTGTGGATGAGATGGATACAGGTGATACTAT
CAACCAAAGCACCCTGCCCTCACAGCAGAACCGTTTCCCAGACTACCTTGAAGCCATTCCTGGGACAAAT
GTGGACCTTGGAACACTGGAAGGAGATGGAATGAACATAGAAGGAGAGGAGCTGATGCCAAGTCTGCAGG
AAGCTTTGAGTTCTGACATCCTTAATGACATGGAGTCTGTTTTGGCTGCCACCAAGCTAGATAAAGAAAG
CTTTCTTACATGGTTATAGTAATGAACTAGTCCGTAACTTGAAAGTATTTCGATTTCTTGGCTTTATATA
TCTTGTGGAAAGGACGATCGATGAACCACATGACCTAAACCACGCGTTAAGTCGACAATCAACCTCTGGA
TTACAAAATTTGTGAAAGATTGACTGGTATTCTTAACTATGTTGCTCCTTTTACGCTATGTGGATACGCT
GCTTTAATGCCTTTGTATCATGCTATTGCTTCCCGTATGGCTTTCATTTTCTCCTCCTTGTATAAATCCT
GGTTGCTGTCTCTTTATGAGGAGTTGTGGCCCGTTGTCAGGCAACGTGGCGTGGTGTGCACTGTGTTTGC
TGACGCAACCCCCACTGGTTGGGGCATTGCCACCACCTGTCAGCTCCTTTCCGGGACTTTCGCTTTCCCC
CTCCCTATTGCCACGGCGGAACTCATCGCCGCCTGCCTTGCCCGCTGCTGGACAGGGGCTCGGCTGTTGG
GCACTGACAATTCCGTGGTGTTGTCGGGGAAATCATCGTCCTTTCCTTGGCTGCTCGCCTGTGTTGCCAC
CTGGATTCTGCGCGGGACGTCCTTCTGCTACGTCCCTTCGGCCCTCAATCCAGCGGACCTTCCTTCCCGC
GGCCTGCTGCCGGCTCTGCGGCCTCTTCCGCGTCTTCGCCTTCGCCCTCAGACGAGTCGGATCTCCCTTT
GGGCCGCCTCCCCGCGTCGACTTTAAGACCAATGACTTACAAGGCAGCTGTAGATCTTAGCCACTTTTTA
AAAGAAAAGGGGGGACTGGAAGGGCTAATTCACTCCCAACGAAGACAAGATCTGCTTTTTGCTTGTACTG
GGTCTCTCTGGTTAGACCAGATCTGAGCCTGGGAGCTCTCTGGCTAACTAGGGAACCCACTGCTTAAGCC
TCAATAAAGCTTGCCTTGAGTGCTTCAAGTAGTGTGTGCCCGTCTGTTGTGTGACTCTGGTAACTAGAGA
TCCCTCAGACCCTTTTAGTCAGTGTGGAAAATCTCTAGCAGTACGTATAGTAGTTCATGTCATCTTATTA
TTCAGTATTTATAACTTGCAAAGAAATGAATATCAGAGAGTGAGAGGAACTTGTTTATTGCAGCTTATAA
TGGTTACAAATAAAGCAATAGCATCACAAATTTCACAAATAAAGCATTTTTTTCACTGCATTCTAGTTGT
GGTTTGTCCAAACTCATCAATGTATCTTATCATGTCTGGCTCTAGCTATCCCGCCCCTAACTCCGCCCAT
CCCGCCCCTAACTCCGCCCAGTTCCGCCCATTCTCCGCCCCATGGCTGACTAATTTTTTTTATTTATGCA
GAGGCCGAGGCCGCCTCGGCCTCTGAGCTATTCCAGAAGTAGTGAGGAGGCTTTTTTGGAGGCCTAGGGA
CGTACCCAATTCGCCCTATAGTGAGTCGTATTACGCGCGCTCACTGGCCGTCGTTTTACAACGTCGTGAC
TGGGAAAACCCTGGCGTTACCCAACTTAATCGCCTTGCAGCACATCCCCCTTTCGCCAGCTGGCGTAATA
GCGAAGAGGCCCGCACCGATCGCCCTTCCCAACAGTTGCGCAGCCTGAATGGCGAATGGG
[124 nt withheld, positions 7061-7184]
C
[91 nt withheld, positions 7186-7276]
A
[49 nt withheld, positions 7278-7326]
CCTTTGACGTTGGAGTCCACGTTCTTT
[37 nt withheld, positions 7354-7390]
ACCCTATCTCGGTCTATTCTTTTGATTTATAAGGGATTTTGCCGATTTCGGCCTATTGGTTAAAAAATGA
GCTGATTTAACAAAAATTTAACGCGAATTTTAACAAAATATTAACGCTTACAATTTAGGTGGCACTTTTC
GGGGAAATGTGCGCGGAACCCCTATTTGTTTATTTTTCTAAATACATTCAAATATGTATCCGCTCATGAG
ACAATAACCCTGATAAATGCTTCAATAATATTGAAAAAGGAAGAGTATGAGTATTCAACATTTCCGTGTC
GCCCTTATTCCCTTTTTTGCGGCATTTTGCCTTCCTGTTTTTGCTCACCCAGAAACGCTGGTGAAAGTAA
AAGATGCTGAAGATCAGTTGGGTGCACGAGTGGGTTACATCGAACTGGATCTCAACAGCGGTAAGATCCT
TGAGAGTTTTCGCCCCGAAGAACGTTTTCCAATGATGAGCACTTTTAAAGTTCTGCTATGTGGCGCGGTA
TTATCCCGTATTGACGCCGGGCAAGAGCAACTCGGTCGCCGCATACACTATTCTCAGAATGACTTGGTTG
AGTACTCACCAGTCACAGAAAAGCATCTTACGGATGGCATGACAGTAAGAGAATTATGCAGTGCTGCCAT
AACCATGAGTGATAACACTGCGGCCAACTTACTTCTGACAACGATCGGAGGACCGAAGGAGCTAACCGCT
TTTTTGCACAACATGGGGGATCATGTAACTCGCCTTGATCGTTGGGAACCGGAGCTGAATGAAGCCATAC
CAAACGACGAGCGTGACACCACGATGCCTGTAGCAATGGCAACAACGTTGCGCAAACTATTAACTGGCGA
ACTACTTACTCTAGCTTCCCGGCAACAATTAATAGACTGGATGGAGGCGGATAAAGTTGCAGGACCACTT
CTGCGCTCGGCCCTTCCGGCTGGCTGGTTTATTGCTGATAAATCTGGAGCCGGTGAGCGTGGGTCTCGCG
GTATCATTGCAGCACTGGGGCCAGATGGTAAGCCCTCCCGTATCGTAGTTATCTACACGACGGGGAGTCA
GGCAACTATGGATGAACGAAATAGACAGATCGCTGAGATAGGTGCCTCACTGATTAAGCATTGGTAACTG
TCAGACCAAGTTTACTCATATATACTTTAGATTGATTTAAAACTTCATTTTTAATTTAAAAGGATCTAGG
TGAAGATCCTTTTTGATAATCTCATGACCAAAATCCCTTAACGTGAGTTTTCGTTCCACTGAGCGTCAGA
CCCCGTAGAAAAGATCAAAGGATCTTCTTGAGATCCTTTTTTTCTGCGCGTAATCTGCTGCTTGCAAACA
AAAAAACCACCGCTACCAGCGGTGGTTTGTTTGCCGGATCAAGAGCTACCAACTCTTTTTCCGAAGGTAA
CTGGCTTCAGCAGAGCGCAGATACCAAATACTGTTCTTCTAGTGTAGCCGTAGTTAGGCCACCACTTCAA
GAACTCTGTAGCACCGCCTACATACCTCGCTCTGCTAATCCTGTTACCAGTGGCTGCTGCCAGTGGCGAT
AAGTCGTGTCTTACCGGGTTGGACTCAAGACGATAGTTACCGGATAAGGCGCAGCGGTCGGGCTGAACGG
GGGGTTCGTGCACACAGCCCAGCTTGGAGCGAACGACCTACACCGAACTGAGATACCTACAGCGTGAGCT
ATGAGAAAGCGCCACGCTTCCCGAAGGGAGAAAGGCGGACAGGTATCCGGTAAGCGGCAGGGTCGGAACA
GGAGAGCGCACGAGGGAGCTTCCAGGGGGAAACGCCTGGTATCTTTATAGTCCTGTCGGGTTTCGCCACC
TCTGACTTGAGCGTCGATTTTTGTGATGCTCGTCAGGGGGGCGGAGCCTATGGAAAAACGCCAGCAACGC
GGCCTTTTTACGGTTCCTGGCCTTTTGCTGGCCTTTTGCTCACATGTTCTTTCCTGCGTTATCCCCTGAT
TCTGTGGATAACCGTATTACCGCCTTTGAGTGAGCTGATACCGCTCGCCGCAGCCGAACGACCGAGCGCA
GCGAGTCAGTGAGCGAGGAAGCGGAAGAGCGCCCAATACGCAAACCGCCTCTCCCCGCGCGTTGGCCGAT
TCATTAATGCAGCTGGCACGACAGGTTTCCCGACTGGAAAGCGGGCAGTGAGCGCAACGCAATTAATGTG
AGTTAGCTCACTCATTAGGCACCCCAGGCTTTACACTTTATGCTTCCGGCTCGTATGTTGTGTGGAATTG
TGAGCGGATAACAATTTCACACAGGAAACAGCTATGACCATGATTACGCCAAGCGCGCAATTAACCCTCA
CTAAAGGGAACAAAAGCTGGAGCTGCAAGC
