>Addgene plasmid #142926 | TFORF2217 | depositor partial sequence | sequence record 280916 | Insert
ACCGCCACCATGGATCCCGGGCAGCAGCCGCCGCCTCAACCGGCCCCCCAGGGCCAAGGGCAGCCGCCTT
CGCAGCCCCCGCAGGGGCAGGGCCCGCCGTCCGGACCCGGGCAACCGGCACCCGCGGCGACCCAGGCGGC
GCCGCAGGCACCCCCCGCCGGGCATCAGATCGTGCACGTCCGCGGGGACTCGGAGACCGACCTGGAGGCG
CTCTTCAACGCCGTCATGAACCCCAAGACGGCCAACGTGCCCCAGACCGTGCCCATGAGGCTCCGGAAGC
TGCCCGACTCCTTCTTCAAGCCGCCGGAGCCCAAATCCCACTCCCGACAGGCCAGTACTGATGCAGGCAC
TGCAGGAGCCCTGACTCCACAGCATGTTCGAGCTCATTCCTCTCCAGCTTCTCTGCAGTTGGGAGCTGTT
TCTCCTGGGACACTGACCCCCACTGGAGTAGTCTCTGGCCCAGCAGCTACACCCACAGCTCAGCATCTTC
GACAGTCTTCTTTTGAGATACCTGATGATGTACCTCTGCCAGCAGGTTGGGAGATGGCAAAGACATCTTC
TGGTCAGAGATACTTCTTAAATCACATCGATCAGACAACAACATGGCAGGACCCCAGGAAGGCCATGCTG
TCCCAGATGAACGTCACAGCCCCCACCAGTCCACCAGTGCAGCAGAATATGATGAACTCGGCTTCAGCCA
TGAACCAGAGAATCAGTCAGAGTGCTCCAGTGAAACAGCCACCACCCCTGGCTCCCCAGAGCCCACAGGG
AGGCGTCATGGGTGGCAGCAACTCCAACCAGCAGCAACAGATGCGACTGCAGCAACTGCAGATGGAGAAG
GAGAGGCTGCGGCTGAAACAGCAAGAACTGCTTCGGCAGGTGAGGCCACAGGAGTTAGCCCTGCGTAGCC
AGTTACCAACACTGGAGCAGGATGGTGGGACTCAAAATCCAGTGTCTTCTCCCGGGATGTCTCAGGAATT
GAGAACAATGACGACCAATAGCTCAGATCCTTTCCTTAACAGTGGCACCTATCACTCTCGAGATGAGAGT
ACAGACAGTGGACTAAGCATGAGCAGCTACAGTGTCCCTCGAACCCCAGATGACTTCCTGAACAGTGTGG
ATGAGATGGATACAGGTGATACTATCAACCAAAGCACCCTGCCCTCACAGCAGAACCGTTTCCCAGACTA
CCTTGAAGCCATTCCTGGGACAAATGTGGACCTTGGAACACTGGAAGGAGATGGAATGAACATAGAAGGA
GAGGAGCTGATGCCAAGTCTGCAGGAAGCTTTGAGTTCTGACATCCTTAATGACATGGAGTCTGTTTTGG
CTGCCACCAAGCTAGATAAAGAAAGCTTTCTTACATGGTTATAGTAATGAACTAGTCCGTAACTTGAAAG
TATTTCGATTTCTTGGCTTTATATATCTTGTGGAAAGGACGATCGATGAACCACATGACCTAAACC
