>Addgene plasmid #142926 | TFORF2217 | depositor partial sequence | sequence record 280917 | Barcode
TCGATGAACCACATGACCTAAACC
